>Addgene plasmid #234309 | 9336-E26 | addgene full sequence | sequence record 469659 | Addgene NGS Result
CTTTCCTGCGTTATCCCCTGATTCTGTGGATAACCGTATTACCGCCTTTGAGTGAGCTGATACCGCTCGC
CGCAGCCGAACGACCGAGCGCAGCGAGTCAGTGAGCGAGGAAGCGGAAGAGCGCCCAATACGCAAACCGC
CTCTCCCCGCGCGTTGGCCGATTCATTAATGCAGCTGGCACGACAGGTTTCCCGACTGGAAAGCGGGCAG
TGAGCGCAACGCAATTAATACGCGTACCGCTAGCCAGGAAGAGTTTGTAGAAACGCAAAAAGGCCATCCG
TCAGGATGGCCTTCTGCTTAGTTTGATGCCTGGCAGTTTATGGCGGGCGTCCTGCCCGCCACCCTCCGGG
CCGTTGCTTCACAACGTTCAAATCCGCTCCCGGCGGATTTGTCCTACTCAGGAGAGCGTTCACCGACAAA
CAACAGATAAAACGAAAGGCCCAGTCTTCCGACTGAGCCTTTCGTTTTATTTGATGCCTGGCAGTTCCCT
ACTCTCGCGTTAACGCTAGCATGGATGTTTTCCCAGTCACGACGTTGTAAAACGACGGCCAGTCTTAAGC
TCGGGCCCCAAATAATGATTTTATTTTGACTGATAGTGACCTGTTCGTTGCAACAAATTGATGAGCAATG
CTTTTTTATAATGCCAACTTTGTACAAAAAAGTTGGCGAAAACCTGTACTTCCAAGGCACCATGTCGTCC
ATCCTGCCTTTCACTCCCCCGATCGTGAAGCGCCTGCTGGGCTGGAAGAAGGGCGAGCAGAACGGGCAGG
AGGAGAAATGGTGCGAGAAGGCGGTCAAGAGCCTGGTCAAGAAACTCAAGAAGACGGGGCAGCTGGACGA
GCTGGAGAAGGCCATCACCACGCAGAACGTCAACACCAAGTGCATCACCATCCCCAGGTCCCTGGATGGC
CGGTTGCAGGTGTCCCATCGGAAGGGGCTCCCTCATGTCATCTACTGCCGCCTGTGGCGATGGCCAGACC
TGCACAGCCACCACGAGCTGCGGGCCATGGAGCTGTGTGAGTTCGCCTTCAATATGAAGAAGGACGAGGT
CTGCGTGAATCCCTACCACTACCAGAGAGTAGAGACACCAGTTCTACCTCCTGTGTTGGTGCCACGCCAC
ACAGAGATCCCGGCCGAGTTCCCCCCACTGGACGACTACAGCCATTCCATCCCCGAAAACACTAACTTCC
CCGCAGGCATCGAGCCCCAGAGCAATATTCCAGAGGACCCACCCCCTGGCTACCTGAGTGAAGATGGAGA
AACCAGTGACCACCAGATGAACCACAGCATGGACGCAGGTGATCCAAACCTAGACCCGAATCCGATGGAC
CCAGCACATAATAACTTGGACCTGCAGCCAGTTACCTACTGCGAGCCGGCCTTCTGGTGCTCCATCTCCT
ACTACGAGCTGAACCAGCGCGTCGGGGAGACATTCCACGCCTCGCAGCCATCCATGACTGTGGATGGCTT
CACCGACCCCTCCAATTCGGAGCGCTTCTGCCTAGGGCTGCTCTCCAATGTCAACAGGAATGCAGCAGTG
GAGCTGACACGGAGACACATCGGAAGAGGCGTGCGGCTCTACTACATCGGAGGGGAGGTCTTCGCAGAGT
GCCTCAGTGACAGCGCTATTTTTGTCCAGTCTCCCAACTGTAACCAGCGCTATGGCTGGCACCCGGCCAC
CGTCTGCAAGATCCCACCAGGATGCAACCTGAAGATCTTCAACAACCAGGAGTTCGCTGCCCTCCTGGCC
CAGTCGGTCAACCAGGGCTTTGAGGCTGTCTACCAGTTGACCCGAATGTGCACCATCCGCATGAGCTTCG
TCAAAGGCTGGGGAGCGGAGTACAGGAGACAGACTGTGACCAGTACCCCCTGCTGGATTGAGCTGCACCT
GAATGGGCCTTTGCAGTGGCTTGACAAGGTCCTCACCCAGATGGGCTCCCCAAGCATCCGCTGTTCCGAT
GTGGATTAATCAACTTTCTTGTACAAAGTTGGCATTATAAGAAAGCATTGCTTATCAATTTGTTGCAACG
AACAGGTCACTATCAGTCAAAATAAAATCATTATTTGCCATCCAGCTGATATCCCCTATAGTGAGTCGTA
TTACATGGTCATAGCTGTTTCCTGGCAGCTCTGGCCCGTGTCTCAAAATCTCTGATGTTACATTGCACAA
GATAAAAATATATCATCATGCCTCCTCTAGACCAGCCAGGACAGAAATGCCTCGACTTCGCTGCTACCCA
AGGTTGCCGGGTGACGCACACCGTGGAAACGGATGAAGGCACGAACCCAGTGGACATAAGCCTGTTCGGT
TCGTAAGCTGTAATGCAAGTAGCGTATGCGCTCACGCAACTGGTCCAGAACCTTGACCGAACGCAGCGGT
GGTAACGGCGCAGTGGCGGTTTTCATGGCTTGTTATGACTGTTTTTTTGGGGTACAGTCTATGCCTCGGG
CATCCAAGCAGCAAGCGCGTTACGCCGTGGGTCGATGTTTGATGTTATGGAGCAGCAACGATGTTACGCA
GCAGGGCAGTCGCCCTAAAACAAAGTTAAACATTATGAGGGAAGCGGTGATCGCCGAAGTATCGACTCAA
CTATCAGAGGTAGTTGGCGTCATCGAGCGCCATCTCGAACCGACGTTGCTGGCCGTACATTTGTACGGCT
CCGCAGTGGATGGCGGCCTGAAGCCACACAGTGATATTGATTTGCTGGTTACGGTGACCGTAAGGCTTGA
TGAAACAACGCGGCGAGCTTTGATCAACGACCTTTTGGAAACTTCGGCTTCCCCTGGAGAGAGCGAGATT
CTCCGCGCTGTAGAAGTCACCATTGTTGTGCACGACGACATCATTCCGTGGCGTTATCCAGCTAAGCGCG
AACTGCAATTTGGAGAATGGCAGCGCAATGACATTCTTGCAGGTATCTTCGAGCCAGCCACGATCGACAT
TGATCTGGCTATCTTGCTGACAAAAGCAAGAGAACATAGCGTTGCCTTGGTAGGTCCAGCGGCGGAGGAA
CTCTTTGATCCGGTTCCTGAACAGGATCTATTTGAGGCGCTAAATGAAACCTTAACGCTATGGAACTCGC
CGCCCGACTGGGCTGGCGATGAGCGAAATGTAGTGCTTACGTTGTCCCGCATTTGGTACAGCGCAGTAAC
CGGCAAAATCGCGCCGAAGGATGTCGCTGCCGACTGGGCAATGGAGCGCCTGCCGGCCCAGTATCAGCCC
GTCATACTTGAAGCTAGACAGGCTTATCTTGGACAAGAAGAAGATCGCTTGGCCTCGCGCGCAGATCAGT
TGGAAGAATTTGTCCACTACGTGAAAGGCGAGATCACCAAGGTAGTCGGCAAATAACCCTCGACTCTAGA
GGATCCCCGGGTACCGAGCTCGAATTCCGTGATAGGTGGGCTGCCCTTCCTGGTTGGCTTGGTTTCATCA
GCCATCCGCTTGCCCTCATCTGTTACGCCGGCGGTAGCCGGCCAGCCTCGCAGAGCAGGATTCCCGTTGA
GCACCGCCAGGTGCGAATAAGGGACAGTGAAGAAGGAACACCCGCTCGCGGGTGGGCCTACTTCACCTAT
CCTGCCCGGCTGACGCCGTTGGATACACCAAGGAAAGTCTACACGAACCCTTTGGCAAAATCCTGTATAT
CGTGCGAAAAAGGATGGATATACCGAAAAAATCGCTATAATGACCCCGAAGCAGGGTTATGCAGCGGAAA
ACGGAATTCGAGCTCGGTACCCGGGGATCCTCTAGAGTCGAGCCACCCATGACCAAAATCCCTTAACGTG
AGTTACGCGTCGTTCCACTGAGCGTCAGACCCCGTAGAAAAGATCAAAGGATCTTCTTGAGATCCTTTTT
TTCTGCGCGTAATCTGCTGCTTGCAAACAAAAAAACCACCGCTACCAGCGGTGGTTTGTTTGCCGGATCA
AGAGCTACCAACTCTTTTTCCGAAGGTAACTGGCTTCAGCAGAGCGCAGATACCAAATACTGTTCTTCTA
GTGTAGCCGTAGTTAGGCCACCACTTCAAGAACTCTGTAGCACCGCCTACATACCTCGCTCTGCTAATCC
TGTTACCAGTGGCTGCTGCCAGTGGCGATAAGTCGTGTCTTACCGGGTTGGACTCAAGACGATAGTTACC
GGATAAGGCGCAGCGGTCGGGCTGAACGGGGGGTTCGTGCACACAGCCCAGCTTGGAGCGAACGACCTAC
ACCGAACTGAGATACCTACAGCGTGAGCTATGAGAAAGCGCCACGCTTCCCGAAGGGAGAAAGGCGGACA
GGTATCCGGTAAGCGGCAGGGTCGGAACAGGAGAGCGCACGAGGGAGCTTCCAGGGGGAAACGCCTGGTA
TCTTTATAGTCCTGTCGGGTTTCGCCACCTCTGACTTGAGCGTCGATTTTTGTGATGCTCGTCAGGGGGG
CGGAGCCTATGGAAAAACGCCAGCAACGCGGCCTTTTTACGGTTCCTGGCCTTTTGCTGGCCTTTTGCTC
ACATGTT
Features (pLannotate 1.2.2; 17 found; start..end, strand, type, name):
    121..213     +  CDS            lacI (fragment): lac repressor; lacI; The lac repressor binds to the lac operator to inhibit transcription in E. coli. This inhibition can be relieved by adding lactose or isopropyl-β-D-thiogalactopyranoside (IPTG).
    268..295     -  terminator     rrnB T2 terminator: transcription terminator T2 from the E. coli rrnB gene
    427..470     +  terminator     rrnB T1 terminator: Escherichia coli rrnB; transcription terminator T1 from the E. coli rrnB gene
    517..553     -  CDS            lacZα (fragment): LacZα fragment of β-galactosidase; lacZ fragment
    570..665     +  protein_bind   attL3: mutant version of attL; recombination site for the Gateway® LR reaction LR Clonase™
    668..684     +  CDS            TEV site (fragment): tobacco etch virus (TEV) protease recognition and cleavage site
    692..1963    +  CDS            SMAD3: SMAD3_HUMAN - Also known as MADH3. Experimental evidence at protein level: Swiss-Prot protein existence level 1. Receptor-regulated SMAD (R-SMAD) that is an intracellular signal transducer and transcriptional modulator activated by TGF-beta (transforming growth factor) and activin type 1 receptor kinases. Binds the TRE element in the promoter region of many genes that are regulated by TGF-beta and, on formation of the SMAD3/SMAD4 complex, activates transcription. Also can form a SMAD3/SMAD4/JUN/FOS complex at the AP- 1/SMAD site to regulate TGF-beta-mediated transcription. Has an inhibitory ef
   1971..2066    -  protein_bind   attL3: mutant version of attL; recombination site for the Gateway® LR reaction LR Clonase™
   2085..2103    -  promoter       T7 promoter: promoter for bacteriophage T7 RNA polymerase
   2293..2316    +  promoter       Pc promoter (fragment): intI1 (promoter lies within the coding sequence); class 1 integron promoter
   2492..2548    +  CDS            GmR (fragment): gentamycin acetyltransferase; aacC1; confers resistance to gentamycin
   2555..3346    +  CDS            SmR: aminoglycoside adenylyltransferase (Murphy, 1985); aadA; confers resistance to spectinomycin and streptomycin
   3350..3387    -  misc_feature   MCS (fragment): pUC18/19 multiple cloning site
   3390..3435    -  CDS            traJ (fragment): oriT-recognizing protein; traJ
   3468..3577    -  oriT           oriT: incP origin of transfer
   3714..3751    +  misc_feature   MCS (fragment): pUC18/19 multiple cloning site
   3837..4425    +  rep_origin     ori: high-copy-number ColE1/pMB1/pBR322/pUC origin of replication
