[The description below was written by a language model from this plasmid's Addgene catalogue record and pLannotate feature annotations shown in this document.]
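Description:
9336-E26 is a Gateway entry clone built on the pDonr-253 backbone and carrying a mutant human SMAD3 open reading frame. It is propagated in E. coli as a high-copy plasmid from a ColE1/pUC-type origin and selected with spectinomycin through the aadA (SmR) aminoglycoside adenylyltransferase gene. The annotated sequence also shows an incP oriT, rrnB T1 and T2 terminators upstream of the cloning region (which insulate the insert from read-through transcription), a T7 promoter just outside the downstream recombination site, and several short fragment hits (lacI, lacZα, GmR, traJ, MCS) that appear to be backbone remnants rather than functional elements.

The SMAD3 coding sequence is flanked by two attL-type recombination sites, both labelled attL3 by the automated annotation. These sites allow the ORF to be moved into destination vectors by an LR Clonase reaction. A short fragment matching a TEV protease site is annotated just upstream of the ORF, though the catalogue entry does not mention it. The insert, termed LSD-CSD, carries six aspartate substitutions: T179D, S204D, S208D and S213D in the linker region, and S423D and S425D at the C-terminus. The record describes these as making the linker and C-terminal sites all constitutively active, consistent with phosphomimetic replacement of phosphorylated residues in this TGF-β/activin-responsive R-SMAD.

The ORF retains its stop codon, so it suits native expression or N-terminal fusions, not C-terminal tagging. As an entry clone it has no expression promoter for the insert. It serves as a source for building expression constructs to study SMAD3 signalling and transcriptional regulation.
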