Addgene plasmid #234309: 9336-E26
Purpose: Gateway ORF Entry clone of human SMAD3 LSD-CSD with stop codon (for native or N-terminal fusions); Linker and C-terminal sites all constitutively active
Depositing lab: Dominic Esposito. Depositing organization: Frederick National Laboratory.
Backbone
  Vector backbone: pDonr-253
  Backbone size w/o insert (bp): 3155
  Vector type: Gateway Entry Clone
Growth in bacteria
  Bacterial resistance: Spectinomycin, 50 μg/mL
  Growth temperature: 37°C
  Growth strain: DH5alpha
  Copy number: High Copy
Gene/Insert
  Gene/Insert name: SMAD3 LSD-CSD
  Species: H. sapiens (human)
  Insert size (bp): 1357
  Mutation: T179D/S204D/S208D/S213D/S423D/S425D; Linker and C-terminal sites all constitutively active
  Entrez Gene: SMAD3 (a.k.a. HSPC193, HsT17436, JV15-2, LDS1C, LDS3, MADH3, hMAD-3, hSMAD3, mad3)
  Cloning method: Gateway Cloning
  Sequencing primers: 5′ M13F 23-mer (5'-CCCAGTCACGACGTTGTAAAACG); 3′ attLR 23-mer (5'-TAACATCAGAGATTTTGAGACAC)
Terms and licenses: Academic/Nonprofit Terms; Industry Terms: Not Available to Industry
How to cite: 9336-E26 was a gift from Dominic Esposito (Addgene plasmid # 234309 ; http://n2t.net/addgene:234309 ; RRID:Addgene_234309)
